>Addgene plasmid #1251 | 6380 H10-K620T | addgene full sequence | sequence record 494944 | Addgene NGS Result - Helper Plasmid
AACGGCTTTGCCGCGGCCCTCTCACTTCCCTGTTAAGTATCTTCCTGGCATCTTCCAGGAAATCTCCGCC
CCGTTCGTAAGCCATTTCCGCTCGCCGCAGTCGAACGACCGAGCGTAGCGAGTCAGTGAGCGAGGAAGCG
GAATATATCCTGTATCACATATTCTGCTGACGCACCGGTGCAGCCTTTTTTCTCCTGCCACATGAAGCAC
TTCACTGACACCCTCATCAGTGCCAACATAGTAAGCCAGTATACACTCCGCTAGCGCTGAGGTCTGCCTC
GTGAAGAAGGTGTTGCTGACTCATACCAGGCCTGAATCGCCCCATCATCCAGCCAGAAAGTGAGGGAGCC
ACGGTTGATGAGAGCTTTGTTGTAGGTGGACCAGTTGGTGATTTTGAACTTTTGCTTTGCCACGGAACGG
TCTGCGTTGTCGGGAAGATGCGTGATCTGATCCTTCAACTCAGCAAAAGTTCGATTTATTCAACAAAGCC
ACGTTGTGTCTCAAAATCTCTGATGTTACATTGCACAAGATAAAAATATATCATCATGAACAATAAAACT
GTCTGCTTACATAAACAGTAATACAAGGGGTGTTATGAGCCATATTCAACGGGAAACGTCTTGCTCGAGG
CCGCGATTAAATTCCAACATGGATGCTGATTTATATGGGTATAAATGGGCTCGCGATAATGTCGGGCAAT
CAGGTGCGACAATCTATCGATTGTATGGGAAGCCCGATGCGCCAGAGTTGTTTCTGAAACATGGCAAAGG
TAGCGTTGCCAATGATGTTACAGATGAGATGGTCAGACTAAACTGGCTGACGGAATTTATGCCTCTTCCG
ACCATCAAGCATTTTATCCGTACTCCTGATGATGCATGGTTACTCACCACTGCGATCCCCGGGAAAACAG
CATTCCAGGTATTAGAAGAATATCCTGATTCAGGTGAAAATATTGTTGATGCGCTGGCAGTGTTCCTGCG
CCGGTTGCATTCGATTCCTGTTTGTAATTGTCCTTTTAACAGCGATCGCGTATTTCGTCTCGCTCAGGCG
CAATCACGAATGAATAACGGTTTGGTTGATGCGAGTGATTTTGATGACGAGCGTAATGGCTGGCCTGTTG
AACAAGTCTGGAAAGAAATGCATAAGCTTTTGCCATTCTCACCGGATTCAGTCGTCACTCATGGTGATTT
CTCACTTGATAACCTTATTTTTGACGAGGGGAAATTAATAGGTTGTATTGATGTTGGACGAGTCGGAATC
GCAGACCGATACCAGGATCTTGCCATCCTATGGAACTGCCTCGGTGAGTTTTCTCCTTCATTACAGAAAC
GGCTTTTTCAAAAATATGGTATTGATAATCCTGATATGAATAAATTGCAGTTTCATTTGATGCTCGATGA
GTTTTTCTAATCAGAATTGGTTAATTGGTTGTAACACTGGCAGAGCATTACGCTGACTTGACGGGACGGC
GGCTTTGTTGAATAAATCGAACTTTTGCTGAGTTGAAGGATCAGATCACGCATCTTCCCGACAACGCAGA
CCGTTCCGTGGCAAAGCAAAAGTTCAAAATCACCAACTGGTCCACCTACAACAAAGCTCTCATCAACCGT
GGCTCCCTCACTTTCTGGCTGGATGATGGGGCGATTCAGGCCTGGTATGAGTCAGCAACACCTTCTTCAC
GAGGCAGACCTCAGCGCTCAAAGATGCAGGGGTAAAAGCTAACCGCATCTTTACCGACAAGGCATCCGGC
AGTTCAACAGATCGGGAAGGGCTGGATTTGCTGAGGATGAAGGTGGAGGAAGGTGATGTCATTCTGGTGA
AGAAGCTCGACCGTCTTGGCCGCGACACCGCCGACATGATCCAACTGATAAAAGAGTTTGATGCTCAGGG
TGTAGCGGTTCGGTTTATTGACGACGGGATCAGTACCGACGGTGATATGGGGCAAATGGTGGTCACCATC
CTGTCGGCTGTGGCACAGGCTGAACGCCGGAGGATCCCCGGGTACCGAGCTCGAATTCGAGCTCGGTACC
CGACACCATCGAATGGTGCAAAACCTTTCGCGGTATGGCATGATAGCGCCCGGAAGAGAGTCAATTCAGG
GTGGTGAATGTGAAACCAGTAACGTTATACGATGTCGCAGAGTATGCCGGTGTCTCTTATCAGACCGTTT
CCCGCGTGGTGAACCAGGCCAGCCACGTTTCTGCGAAAACGCGGGAAAAAGTGGAAGCGGCGATGGCGGA
GCTGAATTACATTCCCAACCGCGTGGCACAACAACTGGCGGGCAAACAGTCGTTGCTGATTGGCGTTGCC
ACCTCCAGTCTGGCCCTGCACGCGCCGTCGCAAATTGTCGCGGCGATTAAATCTCGCGCCGATCAACTGG
GTGCCAGCGTGGTGGTGTCGATGGTAGAACGAAGCGGCGTCGAAGCCTGTAAAGCGGCGGTGCACAATCT
TCTCGCGCAACGCGTCAGTGGGCTGATCATTAACTATCCGCTGGATGACCAGGATGCCATTGCTGTGGAA
GCTGCCTGCACTAATGTTCCGGCGTTATTTCTTGATGTCTCTGACCAGACACCCATCAACAGTATTATTT
TCTCCCATGAAGACGGTACGCGACTGGGCGTGGAGCATCTGGTCGCATTGGGTCACCAGCAAATCGCGCT
GTTAGCGGGCCCATTAAGTTCTGTCTCGGCGCGTCTGCGTCTGGCTGGCTGGCATAAATATCTCACTCGC
AATCAAATTCAGCCGATAGCGGAACGGGAAGGCGACTGGAGTGCCATGTCCGGTTTTCAACAAACCATGC
AAATGCTGAATGAGGGCATCGTTCCCACTGCGATGCTGGTTGCCAACGATCAGATGGCGCTGGGCGCAAT
GCGCGCCATTACCGAGTCCGGGCTGCGCGTTGGTGCGGATATCTCGGTAGTGGGATACGACGATACCGAA
GACAGCTCATGTTATATCCCGCCGTTAACCACCATCAAACAGGATTTTCGCCTGCTGGGGCAAACCAGCG
TGGACCGCTTGCTGCAACTCTCTCAGGGCCAGGCGGTGAAGGGCAATCAGCTGTTGCCCGTCTCACTGGT
GAAAAGAAAAACCACCCTGGCGCCCAATACGCAAACCGCCTCTCCCCGCGCGTTGGCCGATTCATTAATG
CAGCTGGCACGACAGGTTTCCCGACTGGAAAGCGGGCAGTGAGCGCAACGCAATTAATGTAAGTTAGCTC
ACTCATTAGGCACCCCAGGCTTTACACTTTATGCTTCCGACCTGCAGCAATGGCAACAACGTTGCGCAAA
CTATTAACTGGCGAACTACTTACTCTAGCTTCCCGGCAACAATTAATAGACTGGATGGAGGCGGATAAAG
TTGCAGGACCACTTCTGCGCTCGGCCCTTCCGGCTGGCTGGTTTATTGCTGATAAATCTGGAGCCGGTGA
GCGTGGGTCTCGCGGTATCATTGCAGCACTGGGGCCAGATGGTAAGCCCTCCCGTATCGTAGTTATCTAC
ACGACGGGGAGTCAGGCAACTATGGATGAACGAAATAGACAGATCGCTGAGATAGGTGCCTCACTGATTA
AGCATTGGTAACTGTCAGACCAAGTTTACTCATATATACTTTAGATTGATTTAAAACTTCATTTTTAATT
TAAAAGGATCTAGGTGAAGATCCTTTTTGATAATCTCATGACCAAAATCCCTTAACGTGAGTTTTCGTTC
CACTGAGCGTCAGACCCCTTAATAAGATGATCTTCTTGAGATCGTTTTGGTCTGCGCGTAATCTCTTGCT
CTGAAAACGAAAAAACCGCCTTGCAGGGCGGTTTTTCGAAGGTTCTCTGAGCTACCAACTCTTTGAACCG
AGGTAACTGGCTTGGAGGAGCGCAGTCACCAAAACTTGTCCTTTCAGTTTAGCCTTAACCGGCGCATGAC
TTCAAGACTAACTCCTCTAAATCAATTACCAGTGGCTGCTGCCAGTGGTGCTTTTGCATGTCTTTCCGGG
TTGGACTCAAGACGATAGTTACCGGATAAGGCGCAGCGGTCGGACTGAACGGGGGGTTCGTGCATACAGT
CCAGCTTGGAGCGAACTGCCTACCCGGAACTGAGTGTCAGGCGTGGAATGAGACAAACGCGGCCATAACA
GCGGAATGACACCGGTAAACCGAAAGGCAGGAACAGGAGAGCGCACGAGGGAGCCGCCAGGGGGAAACGC
CTGGTATCTTTATAGTCCTGTCGGGTTTCGCCACCACTGATTTGAGCGTCAGATTTCGTGATGCTTGTCA
GGGGGGCGGAGCCTATGGAAA
Features (pLannotate 1.2.2; 12 found; start..end, strand, type, name):
     88..143     +  rep_origin     RSF ori (fragment): Plasmids containing the RSF 1030 origin of replication can be propagated in E. coli cells that contain additional plasmids with compatible origins.
    242..268     -  misc_feature   bom (fragment): basis of mobility region from pBR322
    595..1410    +  CDS            KanR: aminoglycoside phosphotransferase; aph(3')-Ia; confers resistance to kanamycin in bacteria or G418 (Geneticin®) in eukaryotes
   1551..1697    +  CDS            TRA2_ECOLX (fragment): Protein predicted: Swiss-Prot protein existence level 4. Required for transposition of transposon Tn903. From Escherichia coli.
   1685..1996    +  CDS            tnpR (fragment): TNR3_ECOLX - Experimental evidence at protein level: Swiss-Prot protein existence level 1. Resolvase catalyzes the resolution (a site-specific recombination) of the cointegrated replicon to yield the final transposition products. From Escherichia coli.
   2013..2032    +  misc_feature   MCS (fragment): pUC18/19 multiple cloning site
   2032..2109    +  promoter       lacIq promoter: lacI (mutant); In the lacIq allele, a single base change in the promoter boosts expression of the lacI gene about 10-fold.
   2110..3192    +  CDS            lacI: lac repressor; lacI; The lac repressor binds to the lac operator to inhibit transcription in E. coli. This inhibition can be relieved by adding lactose or isopropyl-β-D-thiogalactopyranoside (IPTG).
   3205..3226    +  protein_bind   CAP binding site: CAP binding activates transcription in the presence of cAMP. E. coli catabolite activator protein
   3241..3259    +  promoter       lac UV5 promoter (fragment): E. coli lac promoter with an "up" mutation
   3261..3580    +  CDS            bla(M) (fragment): β-lactamase lacking the signal sequence; bla(M); allows cytosolic expression of β-lactamase
   3746..4291    +  rep_origin     p15A ori: Plasmids containing the medium-copy-number p15A origin of replication can be propagated in E. coli cells that contain a second plasmid with the ColE1 origin.
