>Addgene plasmid #1251 | 6380 H10-K620T | addgene full sequence | sequence record 494945 | Addgene NGS Result
AACGCCAGCAACGCGGCCTTTTTACGGTTCCTGGCCTTTTGCTGGCCTTTTGCTCACATGTTCTTTCCTG
CGTTATCCCCTGATTCTGTGGATAACCGTATTACCGCCTTTGAGTGAGCTGATACCGCTCGCCGCAGCCG
AACGACCGAGCGCAGCGAGTCAGTGAGCGAGGAAGCGGAAGAGCGCCAGCAACCGCACCTGTGGCGCCGG
TGATGCCGGCCACGATGCGTCCGGCGTAGAGGATCGAGATCTCGATCCCGCGAAATTAATACGACTCACT
ATAGGGGAATTGTGAGCGGATAACAATTCCCCTCTAGAAATAATTTTGTTTAACTTTAAGAAGGAGATAT
ACCATGGGCCATCATCATCATCATCATCATCATCATCACAGCAGCGGCCATATCGAAGGTCGTCATATGA
ACGACCAAACGCAATTTACAGAAAGGGCTCTAACGATTTTGACGTTGGCTCAAAAATTGGCTTCGGATCA
TCAACATCCACAATTACAACCTATACATATTCTAGCTGCCTTCATTGAAACGCCAGAAGATGGATCAGTC
CCTTACCTACAGAATCTAATTGAGAAGGGCCGTTACGACTATGATCTTTTCAAGAAAGTGGTTAATAGAA
ATCTAGTAAGAATTCCTCAACAGCAACCTGCACCTGCGGAGATAACTCCAAGTTATGCTTTGGGGAAAGT
CCTTCAAGACGCTGCTAAGATTCAAAAACAACAGAAGGACTCATTTATAGCGCAAGACCATATATTGTTT
GCTCTATTCAATGATTCGTCTATTCAGCAAATATTTAAGGAAGCTCAAGTAGATATTGAGGCCATCAAGC
AACAAGCTCTTGAACTTCGTGGTAACACTAGAATTGACTCTCGTGGCGCTGATACGAACACACCTTTGGA
ATATTTATCAAAGTACGCCATTGATATGACTGAGCAGGCTCGTCAAGGTAAACTTGACCCTGTCATCGGC
CGTGAAGAAGAAATAAGAAGCACTATTAGAGTTTTAGCAAGAAGAATTAAGTCCAACCCATGTTTAATTG
GTGAGCCAGGTATCGGTAAGACCGCTATTATTGAAGGTGTTGCTCAAAGAATCATTGACGATGACGTTCC
CACTATCTTACAAGGCGCTAAATTGTTCAGTCTAGATTTGGCCGCATTAACCGCAGGTGCTAAATACAAA
GGTGATTTCGAAGAAAGATTCAAAGGTGTTTTGAAGGAAATCGAAGAATCAAAGACTCTAATTGTGTTAT
TCATTGATGAAATTCACATGTTAATGGGTAATGGTAAGGACGACGCTGCTAACATCTTGAAGCCAGCTTT
GTCCAGAGGCCAATTGAAGGTCATCGGTGCCACCACCAATAACGAATATAGATCTATTGTGGAAAAGGAT
GGTGCCTTTGAAAGAAGATTCCAGAAAATTGAAGTCGCTGAACCAAGTGTGAGACAAACAGTGGCCATAT
TGAGAGGTCTGCAACCAAAGTATGAAATACATCATGGTGTAAGGATTCTGGATAGCGCCTTAGTCACTGC
TGCTCAATTAGCCAAGCGTTACTTGCCATATAGAAGATTGCCAGATTCTGCTTTGGATTTAGTTGATATT
TCTTGTGCTGGTGTCGCCGTCGCAAGAGATTCTAAGCCAGAAGAATTGGATTCCAAGGAACGTCAATTGC
AATTGATTCAAGTAGAGATAAAAGCTCTAGAGAGAGATGAAGATGCCGACTCCACCACTAAAGATAGATT
AAAGTTAGCTAGGCAGAAGGAAGCTTCATTGCAAGAAGAATTGGAACCTCTAAGACAACGTTACAATGAA
GAAAAGCATGGCCATGAAGAATTGACACAAGCTAAAAAGAAATTGGATGAACTGGAAAACAAGGCCCTTG
ATGCTGAACGTAGATATGATACTGCTACCGCCGCTGATTTAAGGTACTTCGCCATCCCAGATATCAAAAA
GCAAATCGAAAAGCTTGAAGATCAGGTTGCTGAGGAAGAGAGACGTGCTGGTGCCAACTCCATGATCCAA
AATGTGGTCGATTCAGACACCATTTCTGAAACAGCTGCAAGATTGACTGGTATCCCTGTTAAGAAGTTGT
CAGAATCTGAAAATGAAAAATTGATTCATATGGAACGTGACTTATCATCTGAAGTCGTGGGCCAAATGGA
TGCCATTAAAGCTGTTTCCAATGCCGTTAGATTGTCTAGATCAGGTTTAGCTAATCCAAGGCAACCAGCA
TCCTTCTTATTTTTAGGTTTGTCCGGTTCCGGTACCACTGAATTGGCTAAAAAAGTTGCTGGATTTTTGT
TTAATGATGAGGACATGATGATCAGGGTCGATTGTTCTGAATTAAGCGAGAAGTATGCGGTCTCTAAGTT
GTTGGGTACCACGGCAGGTTATGTCGGGTACGATGAAGGTGGCTTTTTAACTAACCAACTGCAATACAAA
CCATACTCCGTTTTGTTATTCGATGAAGTAGAAAAGGCACATCCTGATGTTTTGACTGTCATGCTACAAA
TGTTGGATGACGGTAGAATTACTTCTGGTCAAGGTAAGACGATCGACTGTTCCAATTGTATTGTCATCAT
GACTTCCAATCTAGGTGCTGAATTTATCAATTCTCAACAAGGATCAAAGATCCAAGAATCTACCAAGAAT
TTGGTCATGGGTGCTGTTAGGCAACATTTCAGACCAGAATTTTTGAACAGAATTTCTAGTATAGTCATTT
TCAACAAGCTATCTAGAAAAGCTATTCATAAGATCGTGGATATTCGTTTGAAGGAAATTGAAGAGAGATT
CGAGCAAAATGATAAACATTACAAGTTGAATTTAACTCAAGAGGCCAAGGACTTCTTGGCCAAATATGGT
TATTCCGATGATATGGGTGCACGTCCACTGAACAGGTTAATTCAAAACGAAATTTTGAACAAACTGGCAC
TAAGGATCTTAAAGAATGAAATCAAGGATAAGGAAACTGTCAATGTCGTCTTGAAGAAGGGTAAATCTCG
TGATGAAAATGTTCCTGAGGAAGCTGAAGAATGTCTGGAAGTTCTACCAAATCACGAAGCTACTATAGGG
GCTGACACGTTAGGTGATGACGATAATGAGGACAGTATGGAAATTGATGATGACCTAGATTAATTTAATA
TAGTGTGATTTTTAAAAACTTTCGAACAAGAATCAGTAATATAATATATATAATTAATAAAACTAATGGA
ATTTGTTTAATTGAACTTGACACCCGAGCAAAAGAGCTCGGGGCCCTAGCTAACTGATCCGGCTGCTAAC
AAAGCCCGAAAGGAAGCTGAGTTGGCTGCTGCCACCGCTGAGCAATAACTAGCATAACCCCTTGGGGCCT
CTAAACGGGTCTTGAGGGGTTTTTTGCTGAAAGGAGGAACTATATCCGGATAATTCTTGAAGACGAAAGG
GCCTCGTGATACGCCTATTTTTATAGGTTAATGTCATGATAATAATGGTTTCTTAGACGTCAGGTGGCAC
TTTTCGGGGAAATGTGCGCGGAACCCCTATTTGTTTATTTTTCTAAATACATTCAAATATGTATCCGCTC
ATGAGACAATAACCCTGATAAATGCTTCAATAATATTGAAAAAGGAAGAGTATGAGTATTCAACATTTCC
GTGTCGCCCTTATTCCCTTTTTTGCGGCATTTTGCCTTCCTGTTTTTGCTCACCCAGAAACGCTGGTGAA
AGTAAAAGATGCTGAAGATCAGTTGGGTGCACGAGTGGGTTACATCGAACTGGATCTCAACAGCGGTAAG
ATCCTTGAGAGTTTTCGCCCCGAAGAACGTTTTCCAATGATGAGCACTTTTAAAGTTCTGCTATGTGGCG
CGGTATTATCCCGTGTTGACGCCGGGCAAGAGCAACTCGGTCGCCGCATACACTATTCTCAGAATGACTT
GGTTGAGTACTCACCAGTCACAGAAAAGCATCTTACGGATGGCATGACAGTAAGAGAATTATGCAGTGCT
GCCATAACCATGAGTGATAACACTGCGGCCAACTTACTTCTGACAACGATCGGAGGACCGAAGGAGCTAA
CCGCTTTTTTGCACAACATGGGGGATCATGTAACTCGCCTTGATCGTTGGGAACCGGAGCTGAATGAAGC
CATACCAAACGACGAGCGTGACACCACGATGCCTGTAGCAATGGCAACAACGTTGCGCAAACTATTAACT
GGCGAACTACTTACTCTAGCTTCCCGGCAACAATTAATAGACTGGATGGAGGCGGATAAAGTTGCAGGAC
CACTTCTGCGCTCGGCCCTTCCGGCTGGCTGGTTTATTGCTGATAAATCTGGAGCCGGTGAGCGTGGGTC
TCGCGGTATCATTGCAGCACTGGGGCCAGATGGTAAGCCCTCCCGTATCGTAGTTATCTACACGACGGGG
AGTCAGGCAACTATGGATGAACGAAATAGACAGATCGCTGAGATAGGTGCCTCACTGATTAAGCATTGGT
AACTGTCAGACCAAGTTTACTCATATATACTTTAGATTGATTTAAAACTTCATTTTTAATTTAAAAGGAT
CTAGGTGAAGATCCTTTTTGATAATCTCATGACCAAAATCCCTTAACGTGAGTTTTCGTTCCACTGAGCG
TCAGACCCCGTAGAAAAGATCAAAGGATCTTCTTGAGATCCTTTTTTTCTGCGCGTAATCTGCTGCTTGC
AAACAAAAAAACCACCGCTACCAGCGGTGGTTTGTTTGCCGGATCAAGAGCTACCAACTCTTTTTCCGAA
GGTAACTGGCTTCAGCAGAGCGCAGATACCAAATACTGTTCTTCTAGTGTAGCCGTAGTTAGGCCACCAC
TTCAAGAACTCTGTAGCACCGCCTACATACCTCGCTCTGCTAATCCTGTTACCAGTGGCTGCTGCCAGTG
GCGATAAGTCGTGTCTTACCGGGTTGGACTCAAGACGATAGTTACCGGATAAGGCGCAGCGGTCGGGCTG
AACGGGGGGTTCGTGCACACAGCCCAGCTTGGAGCGAACGACCTACACCGAACTGAGATACCTACAGCGT
GAGCTATGAGAAAGCGCCACGCTTCCCGAAGGGAGAAAGGCGGACAGGTATCCGGTAAGCGGCAGGGTCG
GAACAGGAGAGCGCACGAGGGAGCTTCCAGGGGGAAACGCCTGGTATCTTTATAGTCCTGTCGGGTTTCG
CCACCTCTGACTTGAGCGTCGATTTTTGTGATGCTCGTCAGGGGGGCGGAGCCTATGGAAA
Features (pLannotate 1.2.2; 12 found; start..end, strand, type, name):
     48..181     +  rep_origin     RSF ori (fragment): Plasmids containing the RSF 1030 origin of replication can be propagated in E. coli cells that contain additional plasmids with compatible origins.
    183..245     -  CDS            TcR (fragment): tetracycline efflux protein; tet; confers resistance to tetracycline
    267..285     +  promoter       T7 promoter: promoter for bacteriophage T7 RNA polymerase
    286..310     +  protein_bind   lac operator: The lac repressor binds to the lac operator to inhibit transcription in E. coli. This inhibition can be relieved by adding lactose or isopropyl-β-D-thiogalactopyranoside (IPTG). lac repressor encoded by lacI
    325..347     +  RBS            RBS: efficient ribosome binding site from bacteriophage T7 gene 10 (Olins and Rangwala, 1989)
    360..377     +  CDS            capTEV™ (fragment): composite tag for in vivo biotinylation, TEV protease cleavage, and 6xHis tagging
    417..3140    +  CDS            HSP104: HS104_YEAST - Experimental evidence at protein level: Swiss-Prot protein existence level 1. Required, in concert with Hsp40 (YDJ1) and Hsp70 (SSA1) and small Hsps (HSP26), for the dissociation, resolubilization and refolding of aggregates of damaged proteins after heat or other environmental stresses. Extracts proteins from aggregates by unfolding and threading them in an ATP-dependent process through the axial channel of the protein hexamer, after which they can be refolded by components of the Hsp70/Hsp40 chaperone system. Substrate binding is ATP-dependent, and release of bound polypeptide
   3282..3331    +  CDS            SET1 (fragment): solubility-enhancement tag derived from T7 phage gene 10B
   3339..3386    +  terminator     T7 terminator: transcription terminator for bacteriophage T7 RNA polymerase
   3517..3621    +  promoter       AmpR promoter: bla
   3622..4482    +  CDS            AmpR: β-lactamase; bla; confers resistance to ampicillin, carbenicillin, and related antibiotics
   4653..5241    +  rep_origin     ori: high-copy-number ColE1/pMB1/pBR322/pUC origin of replication
