[The description below was written by a language model from this plasmid's Addgene catalogue record and pLannotate feature annotations shown in this document.]
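Description:
6380 H10-K620T is a bacterial expression plasmid built on the pJC45S backbone for producing a histidine-tagged mutant of the Saccharomyces cerevisiae disaggregase Hsp104 in E. coli. In the 5.2 kb sequence record, the HSP104 open reading frame sits downstream of a T7 promoter with an adjacent lac operator and the phage T7 gene 10 ribosome binding site, and is followed by a T7 terminator. Transcription therefore depends on T7 RNA polymerase and is held off by lac repressor until induced with IPTG or lactose. A short His-tag-like match just upstream of the coding region agrees with the catalogue's N-terminal, backbone-encoded His tag, which allows metal-affinity purification. The insert carries the K620T substitution; the record does not explain its functional consequence. The plasmid replicates from a high-copy ColE1/pUC-type origin and is selected with ampicillin through β-lactamase. The small RSF ori, TcR and gene 10-derived fragments appear to be backbone remnants.

The deposit lists dual ampicillin and kanamycin selection because sequencing recovered a second, 4.3 kb helper plasmid alongside the expression construct. This helper has a p15A origin, which is compatible with ColE1 replicons, a kanamycin resistance gene, and lacI driven by the lacIq promoter. It supplies extra lac repressor to keep the T7/lac promoter tightly off before induction. It also contains transposon-derived and truncated β-lactamase fragments that look like cloning remnants. Judging from the associated publication title, the purified mutant protein is suited to in vitro studies of the Hsp104/Hsp70/Hsp40 system that rescues aggregated proteins.
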