Addgene plasmid #1251: 6380 H10-K620T
Depositing lab: Susan Lindquist. Depositing organization: Whitehead Institute for Biomedical Research. Publication: Hsp104, Hsp70, and Hsp40: a novel chaperone system that rescues previously aggregated proteins. Glover JR, Lindquist S. Cell 1998 Jul 10;94(1):73-82. 10.1016/S0092-8674(00)81223-4 PubMed 9674429.
Backbone
  Vector backbone: pJC45S
  Vector type: Bacterial Expression
Growth in bacteria
  Bacterial resistance: Ampicillin and Kanamycin, 100 & 50 μg/mL
  Growth temperature: 37°C
  Growth strain: DH5alpha
  Copy number: High Copy
Gene/Insert
  Gene/Insert name: Hsp104 (K620T) (alt name: Hsp104)
  Species: S. cerevisiae (budding yeast)
  Mutation: K620T
  Entrez Gene: HSP104 (a.k.a. YLL026W)
  Tag / fusion protein: his tag (N terminal on backbone)
  Cloning method: Restriction Enzyme
  Sequencing primers: 5′ n/a
Resource information
  A portion of this plasmid was derived from a plasmid made by: John Glover
Terms and licenses: Academic/Nonprofit Terms; Industry Terms: Not Available to Industry
How to cite: 6380 H10-K620T was a gift from Susan Lindquist (Addgene plasmid # 1251 ; http://n2t.net/addgene:1251 ; RRID:Addgene_1251)
